Addgene plasmid #60185: DYSF-Exon25-del
Purpose: Plasmid contains human dysferlin with exon 25 deleted. Deletion maintains the open reading frame.
Depositing lab: Jain Foundation.
Backbone
  Vector backbone: pUC57-Kan
  Backbone size w/o insert (bp): 2363
  Total vector size (bp): 8542
  Vector type: cloning vector
Growth in bacteria
  Bacterial resistance: Kanamycin, 50 μg/mL
  Growth temperature: 37°C
  Growth strain: Top10
  Copy number: Unknown
Gene/Insert
  Gene/Insert name: Dysferlin (alt name: DYSF)
  Species: H. sapiens (human)
  Insert size (bp): 6179
  Mutation: Exon 25 has been deleted
  Entrez Gene: DYSF (a.k.a. FER1L1, LGMD2B, LGMDR2, MMD1)
  Cloning method: Unknown
  Sequencing primers: 5′ gagcagattgtactgagagtgcacg; 3′ M13pUC-rev
Resource information
  A portion of this plasmid was derived from a plasmid made by: The human dysferlin insert was synthesized by Genewiz
Terms and licenses: Academic/Nonprofit Terms; Industry Terms: Not Available to Industry
How to cite: DYSF-Exon25-del was a gift from Jain Foundation (Addgene plasmid # 60185 ; http://n2t.net/addgene:60185 ; RRID:Addgene_60185)
