[The description below was written by a language model from this plasmid's Addgene catalogue record and pLannotate feature annotations shown in this document.]
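Description:
DYSF-Exon25-del is a bacterial cloning plasmid built on the pUC57-Kan backbone that carries a synthesized human dysferlin (DYSF) coding sequence from which exon 25 has been removed. The total construct is 8,542 bp, of which about 6.2 kb is insert. The deletion was designed so that the open reading frame is preserved, meaning the sequence should encode an internally shortened dysferlin rather than a truncated one. The plasmid replicates in E. coli from a high-copy ColE1/pUC-type origin and is selected with kanamycin through an aminoglycoside phosphotransferase gene (aph(3')-Ia), which the annotation places downstream of the bla (AmpR) promoter. Short remnants of bom, rop and lacI sequences are also annotated; these are backbone fragments and not functional parts.

The dysferlin coding sequence spans roughly 6.1 kb on the forward strand. The only promoter near it is the backbone's lac promoter, with its operator and CAP binding site, located just past the 3′ end of the insert and annotated on the opposite strand, so it would read antisense into the gene instead of expressing it. No eukaryotic promoter, polyadenylation signal, epitope tag or reporter is annotated, consistent with the catalogue classification as a cloning vector: the plasmid serves as a source of the insert, not as an expression construct. Dysferlin is a calcium-sensing protein involved in resealing the sarcolemma of skeletal and cardiac muscle after mechanical damage, and the gene's aliases reflect its association with limb-girdle muscular dystrophy and Miyoshi myopathy. The record does not state a specific application, but an in-frame single-exon deletion of this kind would plausibly be subcloned into expression vectors to test whether dysferlin lacking this exon retains function.
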