Features (pLannotate 1.2.2; 10 found; start..end, strand, type, name):
    137..182     +  misc_feature   bom (fragment): basis of mobility region from pBR322
    219..6326    +  CDS            DYSF: DYSF_HUMAN - Also known as FER1L1. Experimental evidence at protein level: Swiss-Prot protein existence level 1. Key calcium ion sensor involved in the Ca(2+)-triggered synaptic vesicle-plasma membrane fusion. Plays a role in the sarcolemma repair mechanism of both skeletal muscle and cardiomyocytes that permits rapid resealing of membranes disrupted by mechanical stress (By similarity). From Homo sapiens (Human).
   6390..6406    -  protein_bind   lac operator: The lac repressor binds to the lac operator to inhibit transcription in E. coli. This inhibition can be relieved by adding lactose or isopropyl-β-D-thiogalactopyranoside (IPTG). lac repressor encoded by lacI
   6414..6444    -  promoter       lac promoter: promoter for the E. coli lac operon
   6459..6480    -  protein_bind   CAP binding site: CAP binding activates transcription in the presence of cAMP. E. coli catabolite activator protein
   6493..6585    -  CDS            lacI (fragment): lac repressor; lacI; The lac repressor binds to the lac operator to inhibit transcription in E. coli. This inhibition can be relieved by adding lactose or isopropyl-β-D-thiogalactopyranoside (IPTG).
   6768..7356    -  rep_origin     ori: high-copy-number ColE1/pMB1/pBR322/pUC origin of replication
   7527..8342    -  CDS            KanR: aminoglycoside phosphotransferase; aph(3')-Ia; confers resistance to kanamycin in bacteria or G418 (Geneticin®) in eukaryotes
   8343..8447    -  promoter       AmpR promoter: bla
   8542..35      +  CDS            rop (fragment) (across the origin): Rop protein, which maintains plasmids at low copy number; rop
>Addgene plasmid #60185 | DYSF-Exon25-del | depositor full sequence | sequence record 96280 | DYSF-Exon25-del sequence 8542 bps
TCGCGCGTTTCGGTGATGACGGTGAAAACCTCTGACACATGCAGCTCCCGGAGACGGTCACAGCTTGTCT
GTAAGCGGATGCCGGGAGCAGACAAGCCCGTCAGGGCGCGTCAGCGGGTGTTGGCGGGTGTCGGGGCTGG
CTTAACTATGCGGCATCAGAGCAGATTGTACTGAGAGTGCACGAATTCGATATCGTTAACGGTACCACTA
GTACGCGTATGCTGAGGGTCTTCATCCTCTATGCCGAGAACGTCCACACACCCGACACCGACATCAGCGA
TGCCTACTGCTCCGCGGTGTTTGCAGGGGTGAAGAAGAGAACCAAAGTCATCAAGAACAGCGTGAACCCT
GTATGGAATGAGGGATTTGAATGGGACCTCAAGGGCATCCCCCTGGACCAGGGCTCTGAGCTTCATGTGG
TGGTCAAAGACCATGAGACGATGGGGAGGAACAGGTTCCTGGGGGAAGCCAAGGTCCCACTCCGAGAGGT
CCTCGCCACCCCTAGTCTGTCCGCCAGCTTCAATGCCCCCCTGCTGGACACCAAGAAGCAGCCCACAGGG
GCCTCGCTGGTCCTGCAGGTGTCCTACACACCGCTGCCTGGAGCTGTGCCCCTGTTCCCGCCCCCTACTC
CTCTGGAGCCCTCCCCGACTCTGCCTGACCTGGATGTAGTGGCAGACACAGGAGGAGAGGAAGACACAGA
GGACCAGGGACTCACTGGAGATGAGGCGGAGCCATTCCTGGATCAAAGCGGAGGCCCGGGGGCTCCCACC
ACCCCAAGGAAACTACCTTCACGTCCTCCGCCCCACTACCCCGGGATCAAAAGAAAGCGAAGTGCGCCTA
CATCTAGAAAGCTGCTGTCAGACAAACCGCAGGATTTCCAGATCAGGGTCCAGGTGATCGAGGGGCGCCA
GCTGCCGGGGGTGAACATCAAGCCTGTGGTCAAGGTTACCGCTGCAGGGCAGACCAAGCGGACGCGGATC
CACAAGGGAAACAGCCCACTCTTCAATGAGACTCTTTTCTTCAACTTGTTTGACTCTCCTGGGGAGCTGT
TTGATGAGCCCATCTTTATCACGGTGGTAGACTCTCGTTCTCTCAGGACAGATGCTCTCCTCGGGGAGTT
CCGGATGGACGTGGGCACCATTTACAGAGAGCCCCGGCACGCCTATCTCAGGAAGTGGCTGCTGCTCTCA
GACCCTGATGACTTCTCTGCTGGGGCCAGAGGCTACCTGAAAACAAGCCTTTGTGTGCTGGGGCCTGGGG
ACGAAGCGCCTCTGGAGAGAAAAGACCCCTCTGAAGACAAGGAGGACATTGAAAGCAACCTGCTCCGGCC
CACAGGCGTAGCCCTGCGAGGAGCCCACTTCTGCCTGAAGGTCTTCCGGGCCGAGGACTTGCCGCAGATG
GACGATGCCGTGATGGACAACGTGAAACAGATCTTTGGCTTCGAGAGTAACAAGAAGAACTTGGTGGACC
CCTTTGTGGAGGTCAGCTTTGCGGGGAAAATGCTGTGCAGCAAGATCTTGGAGAAGACGGCCAACCCTCA
GTGGAACCAGAACATCACACTGCCTGCCATGTTTCCCTCCATGTGCGAAAAAATGAGGATTCGTATCATA
GACTGGGACCGCCTGACTCACAATGACATCGTGGCTACCACCTACCTGAGTATGTCGAAAATCTCTGCCC
CTGGAGGAGAAATAGAAGAGGAGCCTGCAGGTGCTGTCAAGCCTTCGAAAGCCTCAGACTTGGATGACTA
CCTGGGCTTCCTCCCCACTTTTGGGCCCTGCTACATCAACCTCTATGGCAGTCCCAGAGAGTTCACAGGC
TTCCCAGACCCCTACACAGAGCTCAACACAGGCAAGGGGGAAGGTGTGGCTTATCGTGGCCGGCTTCTGC
TCTCCCTGGAGACCAAGCTGGTGGAGCACAGTGAACAGAAGGTGGAGGACCTTCCTGCGGATGACATCCT
CCGGGTGGAGAAGTACCTTAGGAGGCGCAAGTACTCCCTGTTTGCGGCCTTCTACTCAGCCACCATGCTG
CAGGATGTGGATGATGCCATCCAGTTTGAGGTCAGCATCGGGAACTACGGGAACAAGTTCGACATGACCT
GCCTGCCGCTGGCCTCCACCACTCAGTACAGCCGTGCAGTCTTTGACGGGTGCCACTACTACTACCTACC
CTGGGGTAACGTGAAACCTGTGGTGGTGCTGTCATCCTACTGGGAGGACATCAGCCATAGAATCGAGACT
CAGAACCAGCTGCTTGGGATTGCTGACCGGCTGGAAGCTGGCCTGGAGCAGGTCCACCTGGCCCTGAAGG
CGCAGTGCTCCACGGAGGACGTGGACTCGCTGGTGGCTCAGCTGACGGATGAGCTCATCGCAGGCTGCAG
CCAGCCTCTGGGTGACATCCATGAGACACCCTCTGCCACCCACCTGGACCAGTACCTGTACCAGCTGCGC
ACCCATCACCTGAGCCAAATCACTGAGGCTGCCCTGGCCCTGAAGCTCGGCCACAGTGAGCTCCCTGCAG
CTCTGGAGCAGGCGGAGGACTGGCTCCTGCGTCTGCGTGCCCTGGCAGAGGAGCCCCAGAACAGCCTGCC
GGACATCGTCATCTGGATGCTGCAGGGAGACAAGCGTGTGGCATACCAGCGGGTGCCCGCCCACCAAGTC
CTCTTCTCCCGGCGGGGTGCCAACTACTGTGGCAAGAATTGTGGGAAGCTACAGACAATCTTTCTGAAAT
ATGAGAACGAGACTAAGTTGGCCCTTGTTGGGAACTGGGGCACAACGGGCCTCACCTACCCCAAGTTTTC
TGACGTCACGGGCAAGATCAAGCTACCCAAGGACAGCTTCCGCCCCTCGGCCGGCTGGACCTGGGCTGGA
GATTGGTTCGTGTGTCCGGAGAAGACTCTGCTCCATGACATGGACGCCGGTCACCTGAGCTTCGTGGAAG
AGGTGTTTGAGAACCAGACCCGGCTTCCCGGAGGCCAGTGGATCTACATGAGTGACAACTACACCGATGT
GAACGGGGAGAAGGTGCTTCCCAAGGATGACATTGAGTGCCCACTGGGCTGGAAGTGGGAAGATGAGGAA
TGGTCCACAGACCTCAACCGGGCTGTCGATGAGCAAGGCTGGGAGTATAGCATCACCATCCCCCCGGAGC
GGAAGCCGAAGCACTGGGTCCCTGCTGAGAAGATGTACTACACACACCGACGGCGGCGCTGGGTGCGCCT
GCGCAGGAGGGATCTCAGCCAAATGGAAGCACTGAAAAGGCACAGGCAGGCGGAGGCGGAGGGCGAGGGC
TGGGAGTACGCCTCTCTTTTTGGCTGGAAGTTCCACCTCGAGTACCGCAAGACAGATGCCTTCCGCCGCC
GCCGCTGGCGCCGTCGCATGGAGCCACTGGAGAAGACGGGGCCTGCAGCTGTGTTTGCCCTTGAGGGGGC
CCTGGGCGGCGTGATGGATGACAAGAGTGAAGATTCCATGTCCGTCTCCACCTTGAGCTTCGGTGTGAAC
AGACCCACGATTTCCTGCATATTCGACTATGGGAACCGCTACCATCTACGCTGCTACATGTACCAGGCCC
GGGACCTGGCTGCGATGGACAAGGACTCTTTTTCTGATCCCTATGCCATCGTCTCCTTCCTGCACCAGAG
CCAGAAGACGGTGGTGGTGAAGAACACCCTTAACCCCACCTGGGACCAGACGCTCATCTTCTACGAGATC
GAGATCTTTGGCGAGCCGGCCACAGTTGCTGAGCAACCGCCCAGCATTGTGGTGGAGCTGTACGACCATG
ACACTTATGGTGCAGACGAGTTTATGGGTCGCTGCATCTGTCAACCGAGTCTGGAACGGATGCCACGGCT
GGCCTGGTTCCCACTGACGAGGGGCAGCCAGCCGTCGGGGGAGCTGCTGGCCTCTTTTGAGCTCATCCAG
AGAGAGAAGCCGGCCATCCACCATATTCCTGGTTTTGAGGTGCAGGAGACATCAAGGATCCTGGATGAGT
CTGAGGACACAGACCTGCCCTACCCACCACCCCAGAGGGAGGCCAACATCTACATGGTTCCTCAGAACAT
CAAGCCAGCGCTCCAGCGTACCGCCATCGAGATCCTGGCATGGGGCCTGCGGAACATGAAGAGTTACCAG
CTGGCCAACATCTCCTCCCCCAGCCTCGTGGTAGAGTGTGGGGGCCAGACGGTGCAGTCCTGTGTCATCA
GGAACCTCCGGAAGAACCCCAACTTTGACATCTGCACCCTCTTCATGGAAGTGATGCTGCCCAGGGAGGA
GCTCTACTGCCCCCCCATCACCGTCAAGGTCATCGATAACCGCCAGTTTGGCCGCCGGCCTGTGGTGGGC
CAGTGTACCATCCGCTCCCTGGAGAGCTTCCTGTGTGACCCCTACTCGGCGGAGAGTCCATCCCCACAGG
GTGGCCCAGACGATGTGAGCCTACTCAGTCCTGGGGAAGACGTGCTCATCGACATTGATGACAAGGAGCC
CCTCATCCCCATCCAGGAGGAAGAGTTCATCGATTGGTGGAGCAAATTCTTTGCCTCCATAGGGGAGAGG
GAAAAGTGCGGCTCCTACCTGGAGAAGGATTTTGACACCCTGAAGGTCTATGACACACAGCTGGAGAATG
TGGAGGCCTTTGAGGGCCTGTCTGACTTTTGTAACACCTTCAAGCTGTACCGGGGCAAGACGCAGGAGGA
GACAGAAGATCCATCTGTGATTGGTGAATTTAAGGGCCTCTTCAAAATTTATCCCCTCCCAGAAGACCCA
GCCATCCCCATGCCCCCAAGACAGTTCCACCAGCTGGCCGCCCAGGGACCCCAGGAGTGCTTGGTCCGTA
TCTACATTGTCCGAGCATTTGGCCTGCAGCCCAAGGACCCCAATGGAAAGTGTGATCCTTACATCAAGAT
CTCCATAGGGAAGAAATCAGTGAGTGACCAGGATAACTACATCCCCTGCACGCTGGAGCCCGTATTTGGA
AAGATGTTCGAGCTGACCTGCACTCTGCCTCTGGAGAAGGACCTAAAGATCACTCTCTATGACTATGACC
TCCTCTCCAAGGACGAAAAGATCGGTGAGACGGTCGTCGACCTGGAGAACAGGCTGCTGTCCAAGTTTGG
GGCTCGCTGTGGACTCCCACAGACCTACTGTGTCTCTGGACCGAACCAGTGGCGGGACCAGCTCCGCCCC
TCCCAGCTCCTCCACCTCTTCTGCCAGCAGCATAGAGTCAAGGCACCTGTGTACCGGACAGACCGTGTAA
TGTTTCAGGATAAAGAATATTCCATTGAAGAGATAGAGGCTGGCAGGATCCCAAACCCACACCTGGGCCC
AGTGGAGGAGCGTCTGGCTCTGCATGTGCTTCAGCAGCAGGGCCTGGTCCCGGAGCACGTGGAGTCACGG
CCCCTCTACAGCCCCCTGCAGCCAGACATCGAGCAGGGGAAGCTGCAGATGTGGGTCGACCTATTTCCGA
AGGCCCTGGGGCGGCCTGGACCTCCCTTCAACATCACCCCACGGAGAGCCAGAAGGTTTTTCCTGCGTTG
TATTATCTGGAATACCAGAGATGTGATCCTGGATGACCTGAGCCTCACGGGGGAGAAGATGAGCGACATT
TATGTGAAAGGTTGGATGATTGGCTTTGAAGAACACAAGCAAAAGACAGACGTGCATTATCGTTCCCTGG
GAGGTGAAGGCAACTTCAACTGGAGGTTCATTTTCCCCTTCGACTACCTGCCAGCTGAGCAAGTCTGTAC
CATTGCCAAGAAGGATGCCTTCTGGAGGCTGGACAAGACTGAGAGCAAAATCCCAGCACGAGTGGTGTTC
CAGATCTGGGACAATGACAAGTTCTCCTTTGATGATTTTCTGGGCTCCCTGCAGCTCGATCTCAACCGCA
TGCCCAAGCCAGCCAAGACAGCCAAGAAGTGCTCCTTGGACCAGCTGGATGATGCTTTCCACCCAGAATG
GTTTGTGTCCCTTTTTGAGCAGAAAACAGTGAAGGGCTGGTGGCCCTGTGTAGCAGAAGAGGGTGAGAAG
AAAATACTGGCGGGCAAGCTGGAAATGACCTTGGAGATTGTAGCAGAGAGTGAGCATGAGGAGCGGCCTG
CTGGCCAGGGCCGGGATGAGCCCAACATGAACCCTAAGCTTGAGGACCCAAGGCGCCCCGACACCTCCTT
CCTGTGGTTTACCTCCCCATACAAGACCATGAAGTTCATCCTGTGGCGGCGTTTCCGGTGGGCCATCATC
CTCTTCATCATCCTCTTCATCCTGCTGCTGTTCCTGGCCATCTTCATCTACGCCTTCCCGAACTATGCTG
CCATGAAGCTGGTGAAGCCCTTCAGCTGATGATCACCATGGCATATGGCTAGCGCGGCCGCCATGGTCAT
AGCTGTTTCCTGTGTGAAATTGTTATCCGCTCACAATTCCACACAACATACGAGCCGGAAGCATAAAGTG
TAAAGCCTGGGGTGCCTAATGAGTGAGCTAACTCACATTAATTGCGTTGCGCTCACTGCCCGCTTTCCAG
TCGGGAAACCTGTCGTGCCAGCTGCATTAATGAATCGGCCAACGCGCGGGGAGAGGCGGTTTGCGTATTG
GGCGCTCTTCCGCTTCCTCGCTCACTGACTCGCTGCGCTCGGTCGTTCGGCTGCGGCGAGCGGTATCAGC
TCACTCAAAGGCGGTAATACGGTTATCCACAGAATCAGGGGATAACGCAGGAAAGAACATGTGAGCAAAA
GGCCAGCAAAAGGCCAGGAACCGTAAAAAGGCCGCGTTGCTGGCGTTTTTCCATAGGCTCCGCCCCCCTG
ACGAGCATCACAAAAATCGACGCTCAAGTCAGAGGTGGCGAAACCCGACAGGACTATAAAGATACCAGGC
GTTTCCCCCTGGAAGCTCCCTCGTGCGCTCTCCTGTTCCGACCCTGCCGCTTACCGGATACCTGTCCGCC
TTTCTCCCTTCGGGAAGCGTGGCGCTTTCTCATAGCTCACGCTGTAGGTATCTCAGTTCGGTGTAGGTCG
TTCGCTCCAAGCTGGGCTGTGTGCACGAACCCCCCGTTCAGCCCGACCGCTGCGCCTTATCCGGTAACTA
TCGTCTTGAGTCCAACCCGGTAAGACACGACTTATCGCCACTGGCAGCAGCCACTGGTAACAGGATTAGC
AGAGCGAGGTATGTAGGCGGTGCTACAGAGTTCTTGAAGTGGTGGCCTAACTACGGCTACACTAGAAGAA
CAGTATTTGGTATCTGCGCTCTGCTGAAGCCAGTTACCTTCGGAAAAAGAGTTGGTAGCTCTTGATCCGG
CAAACAAACCACCGCTGGTAGCGGTGGTTTTTTTGTTTGCAAGCAGCAGATTACGCGCAGAAAAAAAGGA
TCTCAAGAAGATCCTTTGATCTTTTCTACGGGGTCTGACGCTCAGTGGAACGAAAACTCACGTTAAGGGA
TTTTGGTCATGAGATTATCAAAAAGGATCTTCACCTAGATCCTTTTAAATTAAAAATGAAGTTTTAAATC
AATCTAAAGTATATATGAGTAAACTTGGTCTGACAGTTAGAAAAACTCATCGAGCATCAAATGAAACTGC
AATTTATTCATATCAGGATTATCAATACCATATTTTTGAAAAAGCCGTTTCTGTAATGAAGGAGAAAACT
CACCGAGGCAGTTCCATAGGATGGCAAGATCCTGGTATCGGTCTGCGATTCCGACTCGTCCAACATCAAT
ACAACCTATTAATTTCCCCTCGTCAAAAATAAGGTTATCAAGTGAGAAATCACCATGAGTGACGACTGAA
TCCGGTGAGAATGGCAAAAGTTTATGCATTTCTTTCCAGACTTGTTCAACAGGCCAGCCATTACGCTCGT
CATCAAAATCACTCGCATCAACCAAACCGTTATTCATTCGTGATTGCGCCTGAGCGAGACGAAATACGCG
ATCGCTGTTAAAAGGACAATTACAAACAGGAATCGAATGCAACCGGCGCAGGAACACTGCCAGCGCATCA
ACAATATTTTCACCTGAATCAGGATATTCTTCTAATACCTGGAATGCTGTTTTCCCAGGGATCGCAGTGG
TGAGTAACCATGCATCATCAGGAGTACGGATAAAATGCTTGATGGTCGGAAGAGGCATAAATTCCGTCAG
CCAGTTTAGTCTGACCATCTCATCTGTAACATCATTGGCAACGCTACCTTTGCCATGTTTCAGAAACAAC
TCTGGCGCATCGGGCTTCCCATACAATCGATAGATTGTCGCACCTGATTGCCCGACATTATCGCGAGCCC
ATTTATACCCATATAAATCAGCATCCATGTTGGAATTTAATCGCGGCCTAGAGCAAGACGTTTCCCGTTG
AATATGGCTCATACTCTTCCTTTTTCAATATTATTGAAGCATTTATCAGGGTTATTGTCTCATGAGCGGA
TACATATTTGAATGTATTTAGAAAAATAAACAAATAGGGGTTCCGCGCACATTTCCCCGAAAAGTGCCAC
CTGACGTCTAAGAAACCATTATTATCATGACATTAACCTATAAAAATAGGCGTATCACGAGGCCCTTTCG
TC
