>Addgene plasmid #60185 | DYSF-Exon25-del | addgene partial sequence | sequence record 98280 | pRSII-F1 5'-CGGCATCAGAGCAGATTGTAC-3'
TACCACTAGTACGCGTATGCTGAGGGTCTTCATCCTCTATGCCGAGAACGTCCACACACCCGACACCGAC
ATCAGCGATGCCTACTGCTCCGCGGTGTTTGCAGGGGTGAAGAAGAGAACCAAAGTCATCAAGAACAGCG
TGAACCCTGTATGGAATGAGGGATTTGAATGGGACCTCAAGGGCATCCCCCTGGACCAGGGCTCTGAGCT
TCATGTGGTGGTCAAAGACCATGAGACGATGGGGAGGAACAGGTTCCTGGGGGAAGCCAAGGTCCCACTC
CGAGAGGTCCTCGCCACCCCTAGTCTGTCCGCCAGCTTCAATGCCCCCCTGCTGGACACCAAGAAGCAGC
CCACAGGGGCCTCGCTGGTCCTGCAGGTGTCCTACACACCGCTGCCTGGAGCTGTGCCCCTGTTCCCGCC
CCCTACTCCTCTGGAGCCCTCCCCGACTCTGCCTGACCTGGATGTAGTGGCAGACACAGGAGGAGAGGAA
GACACAGAGGACCAGGGACTCACTGGAGATGAGGCGGAGCCATTCCTGGATCAAAGCGGAGGCCCGGGGG
CTCCCACCACCCCAAGGAAACTACCTTCACGTCCTCCGCCCCACTACCCCGGGATCAAAAGAAAGCGAAG
TGCGCCTACATCTAGAAAGCTGCTGTCAGACAAACCGCAGGATTTCCAGATCAGGGTCCAGGTGATCGAG
GGGCGCCAGCTGCCGGGGGTGAACATCAAGCCTGTGGTCAAGGTTACCGCTGCAGGGCAGACCAAGCGGA
CGCGGATCCACAAGGGAA
