>Addgene plasmid #60185 | DYSF-Exon25-del | addgene partial sequence | sequence record 98666 | M13pUC-Rev 5'-AGCGGATAACAATTTCACACAGG-3'
GCCATATGCCATGGTGATCATCAGCTGAAGGGCTTCACCAGCTTCATGGCAGCATAGTTCGGGAAGGCGT
AGATGAAGATGGCCAGGAACAGCAGCAGGATGAAGAGGATGATGAAGAGGATGATGGCCCACCGGAAACG
CCGCCACAGGATGAACTTCATGGTCTTGTATGGGGAGGTAAACCACAGGAAGGAGGTGTCGGGGCGCCTT
GGGTCCTCAAGCTTAGGGTTCATGTTGGGCTCATCCCGGCCCTGGCCAGCAGGCCGCTCCTCATGCTCAC
TCTCTGCTACAATCTCCAAGGTCATTTCCAGCTTGCCCGCCAGTATTTTCTTCTCACCCTCTTCTGCTAC
ACAGGGCCACCAGCCCTTCACTGTTTTCTGCTCAAAAAGGGACACAAACCATTCTGGGTGGAAAGCATCA
TCCAGCTGGTCCAAGGAGCACTTCTTGGCTGTCTTGGCTGGCTTGGGCATGCGGTTGAGATCGAGCTGCA
GGGAGCCCAGAAAATCATCAAAGGAGAACTTGTCATTGTCCCAGATCTGGAACACCACTCGTGCTGGGAT
TTTGCTCTCAGTCTTGTCCAGCCTCCAGAAGGCATCCTTCTTGGCAATGGTACAGACTTGCTCAGCTGGC
AGGTAGTCGAAGGGGAAAATGAACCTCCAGTTGAAGTTGCCTTCACCTCCCAGGGAACGATAATGCACGT
CTGTCTTTTGCTTGTGTTCTTCAAAGCCAATCATCCAACCTTTCACATAAATGTCGCTCATCTTCTCCCC
CGTGAGGCTCAGGTCATCCAGGATCACATCTCTGGTATTCCAGATAATACAACGCAGGAA
